Addgene plasmid #43852: pFUS_A3B
Depositing lab: Takashi Yamamoto. Depositing organization: Hiroshima University. Publication: Efficient TALEN construction and evaluation methods for human cell and animal applications. Sakuma T, Hosoi S, Woltjen K, Suzuki KI, Kashiwagi K, Wada H, Ochiai H, Miyamoto T, Kawai N, Sasakura Y, Matsuura S, Okada Y, Kawahara A, Hayashi S, Yamamoto T. Genes Cells. 2013 Feb 6. doi: 10.1111/gtc.12037. PubMed 23388034.
Backbone
  Vector backbone: pCR8
  Backbone manufacturer: Invitrogen
  Backbone size w/o insert (bp): 2447
  Total vector size (bp): 3001
Growth in bacteria
  Bacterial resistance: Spectinomycin, 50 μg/mL
  Growth temperature: 37°C
  Growth strain: DH5alpha
  Copy number: High Copy
Gene/Insert
  Gene/Insert name: LacZ + BsaI restriction sites
  Cloning method: Unknown
  Sequencing primers: 5′ pCR8_F1 (ttgatgcctggcagttccct); 3′ pCR8_R1 (cgaaccgaacaggcttatgt)
Terms and licenses: Academic/Nonprofit Terms; Industry Terms: Not Available to Industry
Depositor comments: For more information on Yamamoto TALEN Add-On Plasmids please refer to: http://www.addgene.org/TALEN/Yamamotolab/
How to cite: pFUS_A3B was a gift from Takashi Yamamoto (Addgene plasmid # 43852 ; http://n2t.net/addgene:43852 ; RRID:Addgene_43852)
