[The description below was written by a language model from this plasmid's Addgene catalogue record and pLannotate feature annotations shown in this document.]
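Description:
pFUS_A3B is a small (about 3.0 kb) bacterial cloning plasmid built on the Invitrogen pCR8 backbone and deposited as one of a set of add-on plasmids for TALEN construction. It is propagated in E. coli from a high-copy ColE1/pUC-type origin and selected with spectinomycin through the aadA aminoglycoside adenylyltransferase gene. Upstream of that marker, the annotation picks up fragments of a class 1 integron Pc promoter and a gentamicin acetyltransferase gene, which appear to be remnants of the resistance cassette's origin rather than functional elements. The rrnB T1 and T2 terminators typical of pCR8 sit beside the cloning region and insulate it from read-through transcription.

The insert is recorded as LacZ plus BsaI restriction sites. The feature table shows a pBluescript-derived lacZα cassette on the reverse strand, with a CAP binding site, lac promoter and lac operator driving lacZα. The lacZα coding region is annotated in fragments and contains T3 and T7 promoters and a partial multiple cloning site. The BsaI sites themselves are not annotated, so their positions and overhangs cannot be read from the record. In general, a lacZα stuffer combined with type IIS sites such as BsaI is the arrangement used for Golden Gate assembly: digestion releases the stuffer, ordered modules ligate in its place, and correct clones can be identified by blue/white screening.

The associated publication title and depositor comments point to use as an intermediate array vector for assembling TALE repeat modules. The record does not state how many repeats, or which positions, this particular pFUS variant accepts. The plasmid has no eukaryotic expression elements and serves purely as an assembly intermediate.
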