Features (pLannotate 1.2.2; 16 found; start..end, strand, type, name):
    151..174     +  promoter       Pc promoter (fragment): intI1 (promoter lies within the coding sequence); class 1 integron promoter
    350..406     +  CDS            GmR (fragment): gentamycin acetyltransferase; aacC1; confers resistance to gentamycin
    413..1204    +  CDS            SmR: aminoglycoside adenylyltransferase (Murphy, 1985); aadA; confers resistance to spectinomycin and streptomycin
   1297..1885    +  rep_origin     ori: high-copy-number ColE1/pMB1/pBR322/pUC origin of replication
   2068..2160    +  CDS            lacI (fragment): lac repressor; lacI; The lac repressor binds to the lac operator to inhibit transcription in E. coli. This inhibition can be relieved by adding lactose or isopropyl-β-D-thiogalactopyranoside (IPTG).
   2215..2242    -  terminator     rrnB T2 terminator: transcription terminator T2 from the E. coli rrnB gene
   2374..2417    +  terminator     rrnB T1 terminator: Escherichia coli rrnB; transcription terminator T1 from the E. coli rrnB gene
   2464..2500    -  CDS            lacZα (fragment): LacZα fragment of β-galactosidase; lacZ fragment
   2556..2574    -  rep_origin     f1 ori (fragment): f1 bacteriophage origin of replication; arrow indicates direction of (+) strand synthesis
   2579..2734    -  CDS            lacZα (fragment): LacZα fragment of β-galactosidase; lacZ fragment
   2742..2760    +  promoter       T7 promoter: promoter for bacteriophage T7 RNA polymerase
   2769..2792    -  misc_feature   MCS (fragment): pBluescript multiple cloning site
   2808..2826    -  promoter       T3 promoter: promoter for bacteriophage T3 RNA polymerase
   2871..2887    -  protein_bind   lac operator: The lac repressor binds to the lac operator to inhibit transcription in E. coli. This inhibition can be relieved by adding lactose or isopropyl-β-D-thiogalactopyranoside (IPTG). lac repressor encoded by lacI
   2895..2925    -  promoter       lac promoter: promoter for the E. coli lac operon
   2940..2961    -  protein_bind   CAP binding site: CAP binding activates transcription in the presence of cAMP. E. coli catabolite activator protein
>Addgene plasmid #43852 | pFUS_A3B | depositor full sequence | sequence record 59183 | pFUS_A3B sequence 3001 bps
ACGGTGCAGCGGCTGTTGCCGGTGCTGTGCCAGGACCATGGCCTGACGAGACGTCTAGACCAGCCAGGAC
AGAAATGCCTCGACTTCGCTGCTACCCAAGGTTGCCGGGTGACGCACACCGTGGAAACGGATGAAGGCAC
GAACCCAGTGGACATAAGCCTGTTCGGTTCGTAAGCTGTAATGCAAGTAGCGTATGCGCTCACGCAACTG
GTCCAGAACCTTGACCGAACGCAGCGGTGGTAACGGCGCAGTGGCGGTTTTCATGGCTTGTTATGACTGT
TTTTTTGGGGTACAGTCTATGCCTCGGGCATCCAAGCAGCAAGCGCGTTACGCCGTGGGTCGATGTTTGA
TGTTATGGAGCAGCAACGATGTTACGCAGCAGGGCAGTCGCCCTAAAACAAAGTTAAACATTATGAGGGA
AGCGGTGATCGCCGAAGTATCGACTCAACTATCAGAGGTAGTTGGCGTCATCGAGCGCCATCTCGAACCG
ACGTTGCTGGCCGTACATTTGTACGGCTCCGCAGTGGATGGCGGCCTGAAGCCACACAGTGATATTGATT
TGCTGGTTACGGTGACCGTAAGGCTTGATGAAACAACGCGGCGAGCTTTGATCAACGACCTTTTGGAAAC
TTCGGCTTCCCCTGGAGAGAGCGAGATTCTCCGCGCTGTAGAAGTCACCATTGTTGTGCACGACGACATC
ATTCCGTGGCGTTATCCAGCTAAGCGCGAACTGCAATTTGGAGAATGGCAGCGCAATGACATTCTTGCAG
GTATCTTCGAGCCAGCCACGATCGACATTGATCTGGCTATCTTGCTGACAAAAGCAAGAGAACATAGCGT
TGCCTTGGTAGGTCCAGCGGCGGAGGAACTCTTTGATCCGGTTCCTGAACAGGATCTATTTGAGGCGCTA
AATGAAACCTTAACGCTATGGAACTCGCCGCCCGACTGGGCTGGCGATGAGCGAAATGTAGTGCTTACGT
TGTCCCGCATTTGGTACAGCGCAGTAACCGGCAAAATCGCGCCGAAGGATGTCGCTGCCGACTGGGCAAT
GGAGCGCCTGCCGGCCCAGTATCAGCCCGTCATACTTGAAGCTAGACAGGCTTATCTTGGACAAGAAGAA
GATCGCTTGGCCTCGCGCGCAGATCAGTTGGAAGAATTTGTCCACTACGTGAAAGGCGAGATCACCAAGG
TAGTCGGCAAATAACCCTCGAGCCACCCATGACCAAAATCCCTTAACGTGAGTTACGCGTCGTTCCACTG
AGCGTCAGACCCCGTAGAAAAGATCAAAGGATCTTCTTGAGATCCTTTTTTTCTGCGCGTAATCTGCTGC
TTGCAAACAAAAAAACCACCGCTACCAGCGGTGGTTTGTTTGCCGGATCAAGAGCTACCAACTCTTTTTC
CGAAGGTAACTGGCTTCAGCAGAGCGCAGATACCAAATACTGTCCTTCTAGTGTAGCCGTAGTTAGGCCA
CCACTTCAAGAACTCTGTAGCACCGCCTACATACCTCGCTCTGCTAATCCTGTTACCAGTGGCTGCTGCC
AGTGGCGATAAGTCGTGTCTTACCGGGTTGGACTCAAGACGATAGTTACCGGATAAGGCGCAGCGGTCGG
GCTGAACGGGGGGTTCGTGCACACAGCCCAGCTTGGAGCGAACGACCTACACCGAACTGAGATACCTACA
GCGTGAGCATTGAGAAAGCGCCACGCTTCCCGAAGGGAGAAAGGCGGACAGGTATCCGGTAAGCGGCAGG
GTCGGAACAGGAGAGCGCACGAGGGAGCTTCCAGGGGGAAACGCCTGGTATCTTTATAGTCCTGTCGGGT
TTCGCCACCTCTGACTTGAGCGTCGATTTTTGTGATGCTCGTCAGGGGGGCGGAGCCTATGGAAAAACGC
CAGCAACGCGGCCTTTTTACGGTTCCTGGCCTTTTGCTGGCCTTTTGCTCACATGTTCTTTCCTGCGTTA
TCCCCTGATTCTGTGGATAACCGTATTACCGCCTTTGAGTGAGCTGATACCGCTCGCCGCAGCCGAACGA
CCGAGCGCAGCGAGTCAGTGAGCGAGGAAGCGGAAGAGCGCCCAATACGCAAACCGCCTCTCCCCGCGCG
TTGGCCGATTCATTAATGCAGCTGGCACGACAGGTTTCCCGACTGGAAAGCGGGCAGTGAGCGCAACGCA
ATTAATACGCGTACCGCTAGCCAGGAAGAGTTTGTAGAAACGCAAAAAGGCCATCCGTCAGGATGGCCTT
CTGCTTAGTTTGATGCCTGGCAGTTTATGGCGGGCGTCCTGCCCGCCACCCTCCGGGCCGTTGCTTCACA
ACGTTCAAATCCGCTCCCGGCGGATTTGTCCTACTCAGGAGAGCGTTCACCGACAAACAACAGATAAAAC
GAAAGGCCCAGTCTTCCGACTGAGCCTTTCGTTTTATTTGATGCCTGGCAGTTCCCTACTCTCGCGTTAA
CGCTAGCATGGATGTTTTCCCAGTCACGACGTTGTAAAACGACGGCCAGTCTTAAGCGTCTCCACCATGG
CCTGACCCCGGACCAAGTGGTGGCTATCGAGACCGGCGCCGCTACAGGGCGCGTCCCATTCGCCATTCAG
GCTGCGCAACTGTTGGGAAGGGCGATCGGTGCGGGCCTCTTCGCTATTACGCCAGCTGGCGAAAGGGGGA
TGTGCTGCAAGGCGATTAAGTTGGGTAACGCCAGGGTTTTCCCAGTCACGACGTTGTAAAACGACGGCCA
GTGAGCGCGCGTAATACGACTCACTATAGGGCGAATTGGGTACCGGGCCCCCCCTCGAGGTCCTCCAGCT
TTTGTTCCCTTTAGTGAGGGTTAATTGCGCGCTTGGCGTAATCATGGTCATAGCTGTTTCCTGTGTGAAA
TTGTTATCCGCTCACAATTCCACACAACATACGAGCCGGAAGCATAAAGTGTAAAGCCTGGGGTGCCTAA
TGAGTGAGCTAACTCACATTAATTGCGTTGCGCTCACTGCCCGCTTTCCACCGGTGGTCTC
