>Addgene plasmid #43852 | pFUS_A3B | addgene partial sequence | sequence record 81650 | pCR8_F1 5'-ttgatgcctggcagttccct-3'
CCAGTCACGACGTTGTAAAACGACGGCCAGTCTTAAGCGTCTCCACCATGGCCTGACCCCGGACCAAGTG
GTGGCTATCGAGACCGGCGCCGCTACAGGGCGCGTCCCATTCGCCATTCAGGCTGCGCAACTGTTGGGAA
GGGCGATCGGTGCGGGCCTCTTCGCTATTACGCCAGCTGGCGAAAGGGGGATGTGCTGCAAGGCGATTAA
GTTGGGTAACGCCAGGGTTTTCCCAGTCACGACGTTGTAAAACGACGGCCAGTGAGCGCGCGTAATACGA
CTCACTATAGGGCGAATTGGGTACCGGGCCCCCCCTCGAGGTCCTCCAGCTTTTGTTCCCTTTAGTGAGG
GTTAATTGCGCGCTTGGCGTAATCATGGTCATAGCTGTTTCCTGTGTGAAATTGTTATCCGCTCACAATT
CCACACAACATACGAGCCGGAAGCATAAAGTGTAAAGCCTGGGGTGCCTAATGAGTGAGCTAACTCACAT
TAATTGCGTTGCGCTCACTGCCCGCTTTCCACCGGTGGTCTCACGGTGCAGCGGCTGTTGCCGGTGCTGT
GCCAGGACCATGGCCTGACGAGACGTCTAGACCAGCCAGGACAGAAATGCCTCGACTTCGCTGCTACCCA
AGGTTGCCGGGTGACGCACACCGTGGAAACGGATGAAGGCACGAACCCAGTGGACATAAGCCTGTTCGGT
TCGTAAGCTGTAATGCAAGTAGCGTATGCGCTCACGCAACTGGTCCAGAACCTTGACCGAACGCAGCGGT
GGTAACGGCGCAGTGGCGGTTTTCATGGCTTGTTATGACTGTTTTTTTGGGGTACAGTCTATGCCTCGGG
CATCCAAGCAGCAAGCGCGTTACGCCGTGGGTCGATGTTTGATGTTATGGAGCA
