>Addgene plasmid #43852 | pFUS_A3B | addgene partial sequence | sequence record 81685 | pCR8_R1 5'-cgaaccgaacaggcttatgt-3'
GTGCGTCACCCGGCAACCTTGGGTAGCAGCGAAGTCGAGGCATTTCTGTCCTGGCTGGTCTAGACGTCTC
GTCAGGCCATGGTCCTGGCACAGCACCGGCAACAGCCGCTGCACCGTGAGACCACCGGTGGAAAGCGGGC
AGTGAGCGCAACGCAATTAATGTGAGTTAGCTCACTCATTAGGCACCCCAGGCTTTACACTTTATGCTTC
CGGCTCGTATGTTGTGTGGAATTGTGAGCGGATAACAATTTCACACAGGAAACAGCTATGACCATGATTA
CGCCAAGCGCGCAATTAACCCTCACTAAAGGGAACAAAAGCTGGAGGACCTCGAGGGGGGGCCCGGTACC
CAATTCGCCCTATAGTGAGTCGTATTACGCGCGCTCACTGGCCGTCGTTTTACAACGTCGTGACTGGGAA
AACCCTGGCGTTACCCAACTTAATCGCCTTGCAGCACATCCCCCTTTCGCCAGCTGGCGTAATAGCGAAG
AGGCCCGCACCGATCGCCCTTCCCAACAGTTGCGCAGCCTGAATGGCGAATGGGACGCGCCCTGTAGCGG
CGCCGGTCTCGATAGCCACCACTTGGTCCGGGGTCAGGCCATGGTGGAGACGCTTAAGACTGGCCGTCGT
TTTACAACGTCGTGACTGGGAAAACATCCATGCTAGCGTTAACGCGAGAGTAGGGAACTGCCAGGCATCA
AATAAAACGAAAGGCTCAGTCGGAAGACTGGGCCTTTCGTTTTATCTGTTGTTTGTCGGTGAACGCTCTC
CTGAGTAGGACAAATCCGCCGGGAGCGGATTTGAACGTTGTGAAGCAACGGCCCGGA
